>Addgene plasmid #91109 | pTRANS_210d | addgene full sequence | sequence record 182085 | Addgene NGS Result
GTAGGCGGTGCTACAGAGTTCTTGAAGTGGTGGCCTAACTACGGCTACACTAGAAGGACAGTATTTGGTA
TCTGCGCTCTGCTGAAGCCAGTTACCTTCGGAAAAAGAGTTGGTAGCTCTTGATCCGGCAAACAAACCAC
CGCTGGTAGCGGTGGTTTTTTTGTTTGCAAGCAGCAGATTACGCGCAGAAAAAAAGGATCTCAAGAAGAT
CCTTTGATCTTTTCTACGGGGTCTGACGCTCAGTGGAACGAAAACTCACGTTAAGGGATTTTGGTCATGC
ATTCTAGGTACTAAAACAATTCATCCAGTAAAATATAATATTTTATTTTCTCCCAATCAGGCTTGATCCC
CAGTAAGTCAAAAAATAGCTCGACATACTGTTCTTCCCCGATATCCTCCCTGATCGACCGGACGCAGAAG
GCAATGTCATACCACTTGTCCGCCCTGCCGCTTCTCCCAAGATCAATAAAGCCACTTACTTTGCCATCTT
TCACAAAGATGTTGCTGTCTCCCAGGTCGCCGTGGGAAAAGACAAGTTCCTCTTCGGGCTTTTCCGTCTT
TAAAAAATCATACAGCTCGCGCGGATCTTTAAATGGAGTGTCTTCTTCCCAGTTTTCGCAATCCACATCG
GCCAGATCGTTATTCAGTAAGTAATCCAATTCGGCTAAGCGGCTGTCTAAGCTATTCGTATAGGGACAAT
CCGATATGTCGATGGAGTGAAAGAGCCTGATGCACTCCGCATACAGCTCGATAATCTTTTCAGGGCTTTG
TTCATCTTCATACTCTTCCGAGCAAAGGACGCCATCGGCCTCACTCATGAGCAGATTGCTCCAGCCATCA
TGCCGTTCAAAGTGCAGGACCTTTGGAACAGGCAGCTTTCCTTCCAGCCATAGCATCATGTCCTTTTCCC
GTTCCACATCATAGGTGGTCCCTTTATACCGGCTGTCCGTCATTTTTAAATATAGGTTTTCATTTTCTCC
CACCAGCTTATATACCTTAGCAGGAGACATTCCTTCCGTATCTTTTACGCAGCGGTATTTTTCGATCAGT
TTTTTCAATTCCGGTGATATTCTCATTTTAGCCATTTATTATTTCCTTCCTCTTTTCTACAGTATTTAAA
GATACCCCAAGAAGCTAATTATAACAAGACGAACTCCAATTCACTGTTCCTTGCATTCTAAAACCTTAAA
TACCAGAAAACAGCTTTTTCAAAGTTGTTTTCAAAGTTGGCGTATAACATAGTATCGACGGAGCCGATTT
TGAAACCGCGGTGATCACAGGCAGCAACGCTCTGTCATCGTTACAATCAACATGCTACCCTCCGCGAGAT
CATCCGTGTTTCAAACCCGGCAGCTTAGTTGCCGTTCTTCCGAATAGCATCGGTAACATGAGCAAAGTCT
GCCGCCTTACAACGGCTCTCCCGCTGACGCCGTCCCGGACTGATGGGCTGCCTGTATCGAGTGGTGATTT
TGTGCCGAGCTGCCGGTCGGGGAGCTGTTGGCTGGCTGGTGGCAGGATATATTGTGGTGTAAACAAATTG
ACGCTTAGACAACTTAATAACACATTGCGGACGTTTTTAATGTACTGAATTAACGCCGAATTAATTCGGG
GGATCTGGATTTTAGTACTGGATTTTGGTTTTAGGAATTAGAAATTTTATTGATAGAAGTATTTTACAAA
TACAAATACATACTAAGGGTTTCTTATATGCTCAACACATGAGCGAAACCCTATAGGAACCCTAATTCCC
TTATCTGGGAACTACTCACACATTATTATGGAGAAACTCGAGCTTGTCGATCGACAGATCCCGGTCGGCA
TCTACTCTATTTCTTTGCCCTCGGACGAGTGCTGGGGCGTCGGTTTCCACTATCGGCGAGTACTTCTACA
CAGCCATCGGTCCAGACGGCCGCGCTTCTGCGGGCGATTTGTGTACGCCCGACAGTCCCGGCTCCGGATC
GGACGATTGCGTCGCATCGACCCTGCGCCCAAGCTGCATCATCGAAATTGCCGTCAACCAAGCTCTGATA
GAGTTGGTCAAGACCAATGCGGAGCATATACGCCCGGAGTCGTGGCGATCCTGCAAGCTCCGGATGCCTC
CGCTCGAAGTAGCGCGTCTGCTGCTCCATACAAGCCAACCACGGCCTCCAGAAGAAGATGTTGGCGACCT
CGTATTGGGAATCCCCGAACATCGCCTCGCTCCAGTCAATGACCGCTGTTATGCGGCCATTGTCCGTCAG
GACATTGTTGGAGCCGAAATCCGCGTGCACGAGGTGCCGGACTTCGGGGCAGTCCTCGGCCCAAAGCATC
AGCTCATCGAGAGCCTGCGCGACGGACGCACTGACGGTGTCGTCCATCACAGTTTGCCAGTGATACACAT
GGGGATCAGCAATCGCGCATATGAAATCACGCCATGTAGTGTATTGACCGATTCCTTGCGGTCCGAATGG
GCCGAACCCGCTCGTCTGGCTAAGATCGGCCGCAGCGATCGCATCCATGGCCTCCGCGACCGGCTGCAGA
ACAGCGGGCAGTTCGGTTTCAGGCAGGTCTTGCAACGTGACACCCTGTGCACGGCGGGAGATGCAATAGG
TCAGGCTCTCGCTGAATTCCCCAATGTCAAGCACTTCCGGAATCGGGAGCGCGGCCGATGCAAAGTGCCG
ATAAACATAACGATCTTTGTAGAAACCATCGGCGCAGCTATTTACCCGCAGGACATATCCACGCCCTCCT
ACATCGAAGCTGAAAGCACGAGATTCTTCGCCCTCCGAGAGCTGCATCAGGTCGGACACGCTGTCGAACT
TTTCGATCAGAAACTTCTCGACAGACGTCGCGGTGAGTTCAGGCTTTTTCATATCTCATTGCCCCCCGGA
TCTGCGAAAGCTCGAGAGAGATAGATTTGTAGAGAGAGACTGGTGATTTCAGCGTGTCCTCTCCAAATGA
AATGAACTTCCTTATATAGAGGAAGGGTCTTGCGAAGGATAGTGGGATTGTGCGTCATCCCTTACGTCAG
TGGAGATATCACATCAATCCACTTGCTTTGAAGACGTGGTTGGAACGTCTTCTTTTTCCACGATGCTCCT
CGTGGGTGGGGGTCCATCTTTGGGACCACTGTCGGCAGAGGCATCTTGAACGATAGCCTTTCCTTTATCG
CAATGATGGCATTTGTAGGTGCCACCTTCCTTTTCTACTGTCCTTTTGATGAAGTGACAGATAGCTGGGC
AATGGAATCCGAGGAGGTTTCCCGATATTACCCTTTGTTGAAAAGTCTCAATAGCCCTTTGGTCTTCTGA
GACTGTATCTTTGATATTCTTGGAGTAGACGAGAGTGTCGTGCTCCACCATGTTCACATCAATCCACTTG
CTTTGAAGACGTGGTTGGAACGTCTTCTTTTTCCACGATGCTCCTCGTGGGTGGGGGTCCATCTTTGGGA
CCACTGTCGGCAGAGGCATCTTGAACGATAGCCTTTCCTTTATCGCAATGATGGCATTTGTAGGTGCCAC
CTTCCTTTTCTACTGTCCTTTTGATGAAGTGACAGATAGCTGGGCAATGGAATCCGAGGAGGTTTCCCGA
TATTACCCTTTGTTGAAAAGTCTCAATAGCCCTTTGGTCTTCTGAGACTGTATCTTTGATATTCTTGGAG
TAGACGAGAGTGTCGTGCTCCACCATGTTGGCAAGCTGCTCTAGCCAATACGCAAACCGCCTCTCCCCGC
GCGTTGGCCGATTCATTAATGCAGCTGGCACGACAGGTTTCCCGACTGGAAAGCGGGCAGTGAGCGCAAC
GCAATTAATGTGAGTTAGCTCACTCATTAGGCACCCCAGGCTTTACACTTTATGCTTCCGGCTCGTATGT
TGTGTGGAATTGTGAGCGGATAACAATTTCACACAGGAAACAGCTATGACATGATTACGAATTCGAGCTC
GGTACCCGGGGATCAAAAGCAGGTGACAAGTTTGTACAAAAAAGCTGAACGAGAAACGTAAAATGATATA
AATATCAATATATTAAATTAGATTTTGCATAAAAAACAGACTACATAATACTGTAAAACACAACATATCC
AGTCACTATGGCGGCCGCATTAGGAACCCCAGGCTTTACACTTTATGCTTCCGGCTCGTATAATGTGTGG
ATTTTGAGTTAGGATCCGTCGAGATTTTCAGGAGCTAAGGAAGCTAAAATGGAGAAAAAAATCACTGGAT
ATACCACCGTTGATATATCCCAATGGCATCGTAAAGAACATTTTGAGGCATTTCAGTCAGTCGCTCAATG
TACCTATAACCAGACCGTTCAGCTGGATATTACGGCCTTTTTAAAGACCGTAAAGAAAAATAAGCACAAG
TTTTATCCGGCCTTTATTCACATTCTTGCCCGCCTGATGAATGCTCATCCGGAATTCCGTATGGCAATGA
AAGACGGTGAGCTGGTGATATGGGATAGTGTTCACCCTTGTTACACCGTTTTCCATGAGCAAACTGAAAC
GTTTTCATCGCTCTGGAGTGAATACCACGACGATTTCCGGCAGTTTCTACACATATATTCGCAAGATGTG
GCGTGTTACGGTGAAAACCTGGCCTATTTCCCTAAAGGGTTTATTGAGAATATGTTTTTCGTCTCAGCCA
ATCCCTGGGTGAGTTTCACCAGTTTTGATTTAAACGTGGCCAATATGGACAACTTCTTCGCCCCCGTTTT
CACCATGGGCAAATATTATACGCAAGGCGACAAGGTGCTGATGCCGCTGGCGATTCAGGTTCATCATGCC
GTTTGTGATGGCTTCCATGTCGGCAGAATGCTTAATGAATTACAACAGTACTGCGATGAGTGGCAGGCGG
GGCGTAATCTAGAGGATCCGGCTTACTAAAAGCCAGATAACAGTATGCGTATTTGCGCGCTGATTTTTGC
GGTATAAGAATATATACTGATATGTATACCCGAAGTATGTCAAAAAGAGGTATGCTATGAAGCAGCGTAT
TACAGTGACAGTTGACAGCGACAGCTATCAGTTGCTCAAGGCATATATGATGTCAATATCTCCGGTCTGG
TAAGCACAACCATGCAGAATGAAGCCCGTCGTCTGCGTGCCGAACGCTGGAAAGCGGAAAATCAGGAAGG
GATGGCTGAGGTCGCCCGGTTTATTGAAATGAACGGCTCTTTTGCTGACGAGAACAGGGGCTGGTGAAAT
GCAGTTTAAGGTTTACACCTATAAAAGAGAGAGCCGTTATCGTCTGTTTGTGGATGTACAGAGTGATATT
ATTGACACGCCCGGGCGACGGATGGTGATCCCCCTGGCCAGTGCACGTCTGCTGTCAGATAAAGTCCCCC
GTGAACTTTACCCGGTGGTGCATATCGGGGATGAAAGCTGGCGCATGATGACCACCGATATGGCCAGTGT
GCCGGCCTCCGTTATCGGGGAAGAAGTGGCTGATCTCAGCCACCGCGAAAATGACATCAAAAACGCCATT
AACCTGATGTTCTGGGGAATATAAATGTCAGGCTCCCTTATACACAGCCAGTCTGCAGGTCGACCATAGT
GACTGGATATGTTGTGTTTTACAGTATTATGTAGTCTGTTTTTTATGCAAAATCTAATTTAATATATTGA
TATTTATATCATTTTACGTTTCTCGTTCAGCTTTCTTGTACAAAGTGGTCACCTGCAAAAAGTGTGGCAC
TGGCCGTCGTTTTACAACGTCGTGACTGGGAAAACCCTGGCGTTACCCAACTTAATCGCCTTGCAGCACA
TCCCCCTTTCGCCAGCTGGCGTAATAGCGAAGAGGCCCGCACCGATCGCCCTTCCCAACAGTTGCGCAGC
CTGAATGGCGAATGCTAGAGCAGCTTGAGCTTGGATCAGATTGTCGTTTCCCGCCTTCAGTTTAAACTAT
CAGTGTTTGACAGGATATATTGGCGGGTAAACCTAAGAGAAAAGAGCGTTTATTAGAATAATCGGATATT
TAAAAGGGCGTGAAAAGGTTTATCCGTTCGTCCATTTGTATGTGCATGCCAACCACAGGGTTCCCCTCGG
GATCAAAGTACTTTGATCCAACCCCTCCGCTGCTATAGTGCAGTCGGCTTCTGACGTTCAGTGCAGCCGT
CTTCTGAAAACGACATGTCGCACAAGTCCTAAGTTACGCGACAGGCTGCCGCCCTGCCCTTTTCCTGGCG
TTTTCTTGTCGCGTGTTTTAGTCGCATAAAGTAGAATACTTGCGACTAGAACCGGAGACATTACGCCATG
AACAAGAGCGCCGCCGCTGGCCTGCTGGGCTATGCCCGCGTCAGCACCGACGACCAGGACTTGACCAACC
AACGGGCCGAACTGCACGCGGCCGGCTGCACCAAGCTGTTTTCCGAGAAGATCACCGGCACCAGGCGCGA
CCGCCCGGAGCTGGCCAGGATGCTTGACCACCTACGCCCTGGCGACGTTGTGACAGTGACCAGGCTAGAC
CGCCTGGCCCGCAGCACCCGCGACCTACTGGACATTGCCGAGCGCATCCAGGAGGCCGGCGCGGGCCTGC
GTAGCCTGGCAGAGCCGTGGGCCGACACCACCACGCCGGCCGGCCGCATGGTGTTGACCGTGTTCGCCGG
CATTGCCGAGTTCGAGCGTTCCCTAATCATCGACCGCACCCGGAGCGGGCGCGAGGCCGCCAAGGCCCGA
GGCGTGAAGTTTGGCCCCCGCCCTACCCTCACCCCGGCACAGATCGCGCACGCCCGCGAGCTGATCGACC
AGGAAGGCCGCACCGTGAAAGAGGCGGCTGCACTGCTTGGCGTGCATCGCTCGACCCTGTACCGCGCACT
TGAGCGCAGCGAGGAAGTGACGCCCACCGAGGCCAGGCGGCGCGGTGCCTTCCGTGAGGACGCATTGACC
GAGGCCGACGCCCTGGCGGCCGCCGAGAATGAACGCCAAGAGGAACAAGCATGAAACCGCACCAGGACGG
CCAGGACGAACCGTTTTTCATTACCGAAGAGATCGAGGCGGAGATGATCGCGGCCGGGTACGTGTTCGAG
CCGCCCGCGCACGGCTCAACCGTGCGGCTGCATGAAATCCTGGCCGGTTTGTCTGATGCCAAGCTGGCGG
CCTGGCCGGCCAGCTTGGCCGCTGAAGAAACCGAGCGCCGCCGTCTAAAAAGGTGATGTGTATTTGAGTA
AAACAGCTTGCGTCATGCGGTCGCTGCGTATATGATGCGATGAGTAAATAAACAAATACGCAAGGGGAAC
GCATGAAGGTTATCGCTGTACTTAACCAGAAAGGCGGGTCAGGCAAGACGACCATCGCAACCCATCTAGC
CCGCGCCCTGCAACTCGCCGGGGCCGATGTTCTGTTAGTCGATTCCGATCCCCAGGGCAGTGCCCGCGAT
TGGGCGGCCGTGCGGGAAGATCAACCGCTAACCGTTGTCGGCATCGACCGCCCGACGATTGACCGCGACG
TGAAGGCCATCGGCCGGCGCGACTTCGTAGTGATCGACGGAGCGCCCCAGGCGGCGGACTTGGCTGTGTC
CGCGATCAAGGCAGCCGACTTCGTGCTGATTCCGGTGCAGCCAAGCCCTTACGACATATGGGCCACCGCC
GACCTGGTGGAGCTGGTTAAGCAGCGCATTGAGGTCACGGATGGAAGGCTACAAGCGGCCTTTGTCGTGT
CGCGGGCGATCAAAGGCACGCGCATCGGCGGTGAGGTTGCCGAGGCGCTGGCCGGGTACGAGCTGCCCAT
TCTTGAGTCCCGTATCACGCAGCGCGTGAGCTACCCAGGCACTGCCGCCGCCGGCACAACCGTTCTTGAA
TCAGAACCCGAGGGCGACGCTGCCCGCGAGGTCCAGGCGCTGGCCGCTGAAATTAAATCAAAACTCATTT
GAGTTAATGAGGTAAAGAGAAAATGAGCAAAAGCACAAACACGCTAAGTGCCGGCCGTCCGAGCGCACGC
AGCAGCAAGGCTGCAACGTTGGCCAGCCTGGCAGACACGCCAGCCATGAAGCGGGTCAACTTTCAGTTGC
CGGCGGAGGATCACACCAAGCTGAAGATGTACGCGGTACGCCAAGGCAAGACCATTACCGAGCTGCTATC
TGAATACATCGCGCAGCTACCAGAGTAAATGAGCAAATGAATAAATGAGTAGATGAATTTTAGCGGCTAA
AGGAGGCGGCATGGAAAATCAAGAACAACCAGGCACCGACGCCGTGGAATGCCCCATGTGTGGAGGAACG
GGCGGTTGGCCAGGCGTAAGCGGCTGGGTTGCCTGCCGGCCCTGCAATGGCACTGGAACCCCCAAGCCCG
AGGAATCGGCGTGAGCGGTCGCAAACCATCCGGCCCGGTACAAATCGGCGCGGCGCTGGGTGATGACCTG
GTGGAGAAGTTGAAGGCCGCGCAGGCCGCCCAGCGGCAACGCATCGAGGCAGAAGCACGCCCCGGTGAAT
CGTGGCAAGCGGCCGCTGATCGAATCCGCAAAGAATCCCGGCAACCGCCGGCAGCCGGTGCGCCGTCGAT
TAGGAAGCCGCCCAAGGGCGACGAGCAACCAGATTTTTTCGTTCCGATGCTCTATGACGTGGGCACCCGC
GATAGTCGCAGCATCATGGACGTGGCCGTTTTCCGTCTGTCGAAGCGTGACCGACGAGCTGGCGAGGTGA
TCCGCTACGAGCTTCCAGACGGGCACGTAGAGGTTTCCGCAGGGCCGGCCGGCATGGCCAGTGTGTGGGA
TTACGACCTGGTACTGATGGCGGTTTCCCATCTAACCGAATCCATGAACCGATACCGGGAAGGGAAGGGA
GACAAGCCCGGCCGCGTGTTCCGTCCACACGTTGCGGACGTACTCAAGTTCTGCCGGCGAGCCGATGGCG
GAAAGCAGAAAGACGACCTGGTAGAAACCTGCATTCGGTTAAACACCACGCACGTTGCCATGCAGCGTAC
GAAGAAGGCCAAGAACGGCCGCCTGGTGACGGTATCCGAGGGTGAAGCCTTGATTAGCCGCTACAAGATC
GTAAAGAGCGAAACCGGGCGGCCGGAGTACATCGAGATCGAGCTAGCTGATTGGATGTACCGCGAGATCA
CAGAAGGCAAGAACCCGGACGTGCTGACGGTTCACCCCGATTACTTTTTGATCGATCCCGGCATCGGCCG
TTTTCTCTACCGCCTGGCACGCCGCGCCGCAGGCAAGGCAGAAGCCAGATGGTTGTTCAAGACGATCTAC
GAACGCAGTGGCAGCGCCGGAGAGTTCAAGAAGTTCTGTTTCACCGTGCGCAAGCTGATCGGGTCAAATG
ACCTGCCGGAGTACGATTTGAAGGAGGAGGCGGGGCAGGCTGGCCCGATCCTAGTCATGCGCTACCGCAA
CCTGATCGAGGGCGAAGCATCCGCCGGTTCCTAATGTACGGAGCAGATGCTAGGGCAAATTGCCCTAGCA
GGGGAAAAAGGTCGAAAAGGCCTCTTTCCTGTGGATAGCACGTACATTGGGAACCCAAAGCCGTACATTG
GGAACCGGAACCCGTACATTGGGAACCCAAAGCCGTACATTGGGAACCGGTCACACATGTAAGTGACTGA
TATAAAAGAGAAAAAAGGCGATTTTTCCGCCTAAAACTCTTTAAAACTTATTAAAACTCTTAAAACCCGC
CTGGCCTGTGCATAACTGTCTGGCCAGCGCACAGCCCAAGAGCTGCAAAAAGCGCCTACCCTTCGGTCGC
TGCGCTCCCTACGCCCCGCCGCTTCGCGTCGGCCTATCGCGGCCGCTGGCCGCTCAAAAATGGCTGGCCT
ACGGCCAGGCAATCTACCAGGGCGCGGACAAGCCGCGCCGTCGCCACTCGACCGCCGGCGCCCACATCAA
GGCACCCTGCCTCGCGCGTTTCGGTGATGACGGTGAAAACCTCTGACACATGCAGCTCCCGGAAACGGTC
ACAGCTTGTCTGTAAGCGGATGCCGGGAGCAGACAAGCCCGTCAGGGCGCGTCAGCGGGTGTTGGCGGGT
GTCGGGGCGCAGCCATGACCCAGTCACGTAGCGATAGCGGAGTGTATACTGGCTTAACTATGCGGCATCA
GAGCAGATTGTACTGAGAGTGCACCATATGCGGTGTGAAATACCGCACAGATGCGTAAGGAGAAAATACC
GCATCAGGCCCTCTTCCGCTTCCTCGCTCACTGACTCGCTGCGCTCGGTCGTTCGGCTGCGGCGAGCGGT
ATCAGCTCACTCAAAGGCGGTAATACGGTTATCCACAGAATCAGGGGATAACGCAGGAAAGAACATGTGA
GCAAAAGGCCAGCAAAAGGCCAGGAACCGTAAAAAGGCCGCGTTGCTGGCGTTTTTCCATAGGCTCCGCC
CCCCTGACGAGCATCACAAAAATCGACGCTCAAGTCAGAGGTGGCGAAACCCGACAGGACTATAAAGATA
CCAGGCGTTTCCCCCTGGAAGCTCCCTCGTGCGCTCTCCTGTTCCGACCCTGCCGCTTACCGGATACCTG
TCCGCCTTTCTCCCTTCGGGAAGCGTGGCGCTTTCTCATAGCTCACGCTGTAGGTATCTCAGTTCGGTGT
AGGTCGTTCGCTCCAAGCTGGGCTGTGTGCACGAACCCCCCGTTCAGCCCGACCGCTGCGCCTTATCCGG
TAACTATCGTCTTGAGTCCAACCCGGTAAGACACGACTTATCGCCACTGGCAGCAGCCACTGGTAACAGG
ATTAGCAGAGCGAGGTAT
Features (pLannotate 1.2.2; 26 found; start..end, strand, type, name):
    291..1085    -  CDS            KanR: aminoglycoside phosphotransferase; aphA-3; confers resistance to kanamycin
   1510..1534    +  misc_feature   LB T-DNA repeat: left border repeat from nopaline C58 T-DNA
   1612..1786    -  polyA_signal   CaMV poly(A) signal: cauliflower mosaic virus polyadenylation signal
   1827..2852    -  CDS            HygR: aminoglycoside phosphotransferase from E. coli; aph(4)-Ia; confers resistance to hygromycin
   2919..3595    -  promoter       CaMV 35S promoter (enhanced): cauliflower mosaic virus 35S promoter with a duplicated enhancer region
   3685..3773    +  CDS            lacI (fragment): lac repressor; lacI; The lac repressor binds to the lac operator to inhibit transcription in E. coli. This inhibition can be relieved by adding lactose or isopropyl-β-D-thiogalactopyranoside (IPTG).
   3786..3807    +  protein_bind   CAP binding site: CAP binding activates transcription in the presence of cAMP. E. coli catabolite activator protein
   3822..3852    +  promoter       lac promoter: promoter for the E. coli lac operon
   3856..3878    +  protein_bind   lac operator (fragment): The lac repressor binds to the lac operator to inhibit transcription in E. coli. This inhibition can be relieved by adding lactose or isopropyl-β-D-thiogalactopyranoside (IPTG). lac repressor encoded by lacI
   3909..3934    +  misc_feature   MCS (fragment): pUC18/19 multiple cloning site
   3946..4070    +  protein_bind   attR1: mutant version of attR; recombination site for the Gateway® LR reaction LR Clonase™
   4095..4125    +  promoter       lac UV5 promoter: E. coli lac promoter with an "up" mutation
   4149..4178    +  promoter       cat promoter (fragment): promoter of the E. coli cat gene encoding chloramphenicol acetyltransferase
   4179..4859    +  CDS            CmR: chloramphenicol acetyltransferase confers resistance to chloramphenicol
   5016..5174    +  CDS            ccdA (fragment): CCDA_ECO57 - Also known as H, letA. Experimental evidence at protein level: Swiss-Prot protein existence level 1. Antitoxin component of a type II toxin-antitoxin (TA) system which inhibits the post-segregational killing (PSK) of plasmid-free cells, also referred to as a plasmid addiction system. Binds to and blocks the activity of CcdB; will also remove bound CcdB protein from the CcdB-GyrA complex by forming a CcdA-CcdB complex, a process termed rejuvenation. Functions as a transcriptional corepressor for the ccdAB operon, repression also requires CcdB (By similarity). From Escherichia coli
   5179..5484    +  CDS            ccdB: CcdB, a bacterial toxin that poisons DNA gyrase; ccdB; Plasmids containing the ccdB gene cannot be propagated in standard E. coli strains.
   5525..5649    -  protein_bind   attR2: mutant version of attR; recombination site for the Gateway® LR reaction LR Clonase™
   5668..5822    +  CDS            lacZα (fragment): LacZα fragment of β-galactosidase; lacZ fragment
   5888..5912    +  misc_feature   RB T-DNA repeat: right border repeat from nopaline C58 T-DNA
   6252..6653    +  CDS            Y4CG_SINFN (fragment): Protein inferred from homology: Swiss-Prot protein existence level 3. From Sinorhizobium fredii (strain NBRC 101917 / NGR234).
   7213..7842    +  CDS            pVS1 StaA: stability protein from the Pseudomonas plasmid pVS1 (Heeb et al., 2000)
   8271..9344    +  CDS            pVS1 RepA: replication protein from the Pseudomonas plasmid pVS1 (Heeb et al., 2000)
   9410..9604    +  rep_origin     pVS1 oriV: origin of replication for the Pseudomonas plasmid pVS1 (Heeb et al., 2000)
   9807..9846    +  CDS            rop (fragment): Rop protein, which maintains plasmids at low copy number; rop
   9948..10088   +  misc_feature   bom: basis of mobility region from pBR322
  10274..204     -  rep_origin     ori (across the origin): high-copy-number ColE1/pMB1/pBR322/pUC origin of replication
