[The description below was written by a language model from this plasmid's Addgene catalogue record and pLannotate feature annotations shown in this document.]
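Description:
pTRANS_210d is an empty T-DNA binary vector built on a pCAMBIA backbone. It serves as a destination plasmid for plant transformation within a modular plant genome engineering toolkit. It carries no gene of interest and is catalogued as having no viral replicon component, so it is the conventional, non-replicating T-DNA version of the transformation backbone. The backbone combines a high-copy ColE1/pMB1-type origin with the pBR322 bom region for propagation in E. coli. The pVS1 oriV, RepA and StaA functions allow stable replication in Agrobacterium. Bacterial selection relies on an aphA-3 kanamycin resistance gene located outside the T-DNA. The depositor notes that BsaI, Esp3I and SapI sites were removed from the backbone. This is consistent with keeping these type IIS enzymes available for assembling inserts, although the record does not describe the assembly scheme itself.

Between the nopaline-type left and right border repeats there are two modules. Next to the left border is the plant selection cassette, in which a hygromycin phosphotransferase gene is driven by the enhanced (duplicated-enhancer) CaMV 35S promoter and terminated by the CaMV polyadenylation signal, giving hygromycin selection of transformed plant tissue. Towards the right border is a counter-selectable placeholder flanked by attR1 and attR2 sites. It contains a chloramphenicol acetyltransferase gene and the gyrase-poisoning ccdB toxin, sitting within remnants of the lac promoter/lacZα region and pUC cloning site. Because of ccdB, the empty vector must be maintained in a ccdB-tolerant strain. Replacing this cassette with user-built expression units removes the toxin, so correct recombinants can be recovered in standard strains. The feature table shows no plant promoter in front of the cloning position, so incoming modules must supply their own regulatory elements.
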