Addgene plasmid #91109: pTRANS_210d
Purpose: (Empty Backbone) Transformation, Type: T-DNA, Plant Selection: 2x35S:hpt II, Viral Replication: none
Depositing lab: Daniel Voytas. Depositing organization: University of Minnesota. Publication: A multi-purpose toolkit to enable advanced genome engineering in plants. Cermak T, Curtin SJ, Gil-Humanes J, Cegan R, Kono TJY, Konecna E, Belanto JJ, Starker CG, Mathre JW, Greenstein RL, Voytas DF. Plant Cell. 2017 May 18. pii: tpc.00922.2016. doi: 10.1105/tpc.16.00922. PubMed 28522548.
Backbone
  Vector backbone: pCAMBIA
  Vector type: Plant Expression
  Selectable markers: Hygromycin
Growth in bacteria
  Bacterial resistance: Kanamycin, 50 μg/mL
  Growth temperature: 37°C
  Growth strain: ccdB Survival
  Copy number: High Copy
Gene/Insert
  Gene/Insert name: None
Terms and licenses: Academic/Nonprofit Terms; Industry Terms: Not Available to Industry
Depositor comments: BsaI, Esp3I and SapI sites removed from the backbone
How to cite: pTRANS_210d was a gift from Daniel Voytas (Addgene plasmid # 91109 ; http://n2t.net/addgene:91109 ; RRID:Addgene_91109)
